>Addgene plasmid #199744 | pITR-AAV-Rep2Cap9-GFP | addgene full sequence | sequence record 395623 | Addgene NGS Result
CAGCTGCGCGCTCGCTCGCTCACTGAGGCCGCCCGGGCGTCGGGCGACCTTTGGTCGCCCGGCCTCAGTG
AGCGAGCGAGCGCGCAGAGAGGGAGTGGCCAACTCCATCACTAGGGGTTCCTTGTAGTTAATGATTAACC
CGCCATGCTACTTATCTACGTAGCCATGCTCTAGCTAGAGGTCCTGTATTAGAGGTCACGTGAGTGTTTT
GCGACATTTTGCGACACCATGTGGTCACGCTGGGTATTTAAGCCCGAGTGAGCACGCAGGGTCTCCATTT
TGAAGCGGGAGGTTTGAACGCGCAGCCGCCATGCCGGGGTTTTACGAGATTGTGATTAAGGTCCCCAGCG
ACCTTGACGAGCATCTGCCCGGCATTTCTGACAGCTTTGTGAACTGGGTGGCCGAGAAGGAATGGGAGTT
GCCGCCAGATTCTGACATGGATCTGAATCTGATTGAGCAGGCACCCCTGACCGTGGCCGAGAAGCTGCAG
CGCGACTTTCTGACGGAATGGCGCCGTGTGAGTAAGGCCCCGGAGGCCCTTTTCTTTGTGCAATTTGAGA
AGGGAGAGAGCTACTTCCACATGCACGTGCTCGTGGAAACCACCGGGGTGAAATCCATGGTTTTGGGACG
TTTCCTGAGTCAGATTCGCGAAAAACTGATTCAGAGAATTTACCGCGGGATCGAGCCGACTTTGCCAAAC
TGGTTCGCGGTCACAAAGACCAGAAATGGCGCCGGAGGCGGGAACAAGGTGGTGGATGAGTGCTACATCC
CCAATTACTTGCTCCCCAAAACCCAGCCTGAGCTCCAGTGGGCGTGGACTAATATGGAACAGTATTTAAG
CGCCTGTTTGAATCTCACGGAGCGTAAACGGTTGGTGGCGCAGCATCTGACGCACGTGTCGCAGACGCAG
GAGCAGAACAAAGAGAATCAGAATCCCAATTCTGATGCGCCGGTGATCAGATCAAAAACTTCAGCCAGGT
ACATGGAGCTGGTCGGGTGGCTCGTGGACAAGGGGATTACCTCGGAGAAGCAGTGGATCCAGGAGGACCA
GGCCTCATACATCTCCTTCAATGCGGCCTCCAACTCGCGGTCCCAAATCAAGGCTGCCTTGGACAATGCG
GGAAAGATTATGAGCCTGACTAAAACCGCCCCCGACTACCTGGTGGGCCAGCAGCCCGTGGAGGACATTT
CCAGCAATCGGATTTATAAAATTTTGGAACTAAACGGGTACGATCCCCAATATGCGGCTTCCGTCTTTCT
GGGATGGGCCACGAAAAAGTTCGGCAAGAGGAACACCATCTGGCTGTTTGGGCCTGCAACTACCGGGAAG
ACCAACATCGCGGAGGCCATAGCCCACACTGTGCCCTTCTACGGGTGCGTAAACTGGACCAATGAGAACT
TTCCCTTCAACGACTGTGTCGACAAGATGGTGATCTGGTGGGAGGAGGGGAAGATGACCGCCAAGGTCGT
GGAGTCGGCCAAAGCCATTCTCGGAGGAAGCAAGGTGCGCGTGGACCAGAAATGCAAGTCCTCGGCCCAG
ATAGACCCGACTCCCGTGATCGTCACCTCCAACACCAACATGTGCGCCGTGATTGACGGGAACTCAACGA
CCTTCGAACACCAGCAGCCGTTGCAAGACCGGATGTTCAAATTTGAACTCACCCGCCGTCTGGATCATGA
CTTTGGGAAGGTCACCAAGCAGGAAGTCAAAGACTTTTTCCGGTGGGCAAAGGATCACGTGGTTGAGGTG
GAGCATGAATTCTACGTCAAAAAGGGTGGAGCCAAGAAAAGACCCGCCCCCAGTGACGCAGATATAAGTG
AGCCCAAACGGGTGCGCGAGTCAGTTGCGCAGCCATCGACGTCAGACGCGGAAGCTTCGATCAACTACGC
AGACAGGTACCAAAACAAATGTTCTCGTCACGTGGGCATGAATCTGATGCTGTTTCCCTGCAGACAATGC
GAGAGAATGAATCAGAATTCAAATATCTGCTTCACTCACGGACAGAAAGACTGTTTAGAGTGCTTTCCCG
TGTCAGAATCTCAACCCGTTTCTGTCGTCAAAAAGGCGTATCAGAAACTGTGCTACATTCATCATATCAT
GGGAAAGGTGCCAGACGCTTGCACTGCCTGCGATCTGGTCAATGTGGATTTGGATGACTGCATCTTTGAA
CAATAAATGATTTAAATCAGGTATGGCTGCCGATGGTTATCTTCCAGATTGGCTCGAGGACAACCTTAGT
GAAGGAATTCGCGAGTGGTGGGCTTTGAAACCTGGAGCCCCTCAACCCAAGGCAAATCAACAACATCAAG
ACAACGCTCGAGGTCTTGTGCTTCCGGGTTACAAATACCTTGGACCCGGCAACGGACTCGACAAGGGGGA
GCCGGTCAACGCAGCAGACGCGGCGGCCCTCGAGCACGACAAGGCCTACGACCAGCAGCTCAAGGCCGGA
GACAACCCGTACCTCAAGTACAACCACGCCGACGCCGAGTTCCAGGAGCGGCTCAAAGAAGATACGTCTT
TTGGGGGCAACCTCGGGCGAGCAGTCTTCCAGGCCAAAAAGAGGCTTCTTGAACCTCTTGGTCTGGTTGA
GGAAGCGGCTAAGACGGCTCCTGGAAAGAAGAGGCCTGTAGAGCAGTCTCCTCAGGAACCGGACTCCTCC
GCGGGTATTGGCAAATCGGGTGCACAGCCCGCTAAAAAGAGACTCAATTTCGGTCAGACTGGCGACACAG
AGTCAGTCCCAGACCCTCAACCAATCGGAGAACCTCCCGCAGCCCCCTCAGGTGTGGGATCTCTTACAAT
GGCTTCAGGTGGTGGCGCACCAGTGGCAGACAATAACGAAGGTGCCGATGGAGTGGGTAGTTCCTCGGGA
AATTGGCATTGCGATTCCCAATGGCTGGGGGACAGAGTCATCACCACCAGCACCCGAACCTGGGCCCTGC
CCACCTACAACAATCACCTCTACAAGCAAATCTCCAACAGCACATCTGGAGGATCTTCAAATGACAACGC
CTACTTCGGCTACAGCACCCCCTGGGGGTATTTTGACTTCAACAGATTCCACTGCCACTTCTCACCACGT
GACTGGCAGCGACTCATCAACAACAACTGGGGATTCCGGCCTAAGCGACTCAACTTCAAGCTCTTCAACA
TTCAGGTCAAAGAGGTTACGGACAACAATGGAGTCAAGACCATCGCCAATAACCTTACCAGCACGGTCCA
GGTCTTCACGGACTCAGACTATCAGCTCCCGTACGATGGTGAGCAAGGGCGAGGAGCTGTTCACCGGGGT
GGTGCCCATCCTGGTCGAGCTGGACGGCGACGTAAACGGCCACAAGTTCAGCGTGTCCGGCGAGGGCGAG
GGCGATGCCACCTACGGCAAGCTGACCCTGAAGTTCATCTGCACCACCGGCAAGCTGCCCGTGCCCTGGC
CCACCCTCGTGACCACCCTGACCTACGGCGTGCAGTGCTTCAGCCGCTACCCCGACCACATGAAGCAGCA
CGACTTCTTCAAGTCCGCCATGCCCGAAGGCTACGTCCAGGAGCGCACCATCTTCTTCAAGGACGACGGC
AACTACAAGACCCGCGCCGAGGTGAAGTTCGAGGGCGACACCCTGGTGAACCGCATCGAGCTGAAGGGCA
TCGACTTCAAGGAGGACGGCAACATCCTGGGGCACAAGCTGGAGTACAACTACAACAGCCACAACGTCTA
TATCATGGCCGACAAGCAGAAGAACGGCATCAAGGTGAACTTCAAGATCCGCCACAACATCGAGGACGGC
AGCGTGCAGCTCGCCGACCACTACCAGCAGAACACCCCCATCGGCGACGGCCCCGTGCTGCTGCCCGACA
ACCACTACCTGAGCACCCAGTCCGCCCTGAGCAAAGACCCCAACGAGAAGCGCGATCACATGGTCCTGCT
GGAGTTCGTGACCGCCGCCGGGATCACTCTCGGCATGGACGAGCTGTACAAGTAGTCTAGAGCATGGCTA
CGTAGATAAGTAGCATGGCGGGTTAATCATTAACTACAAGGAACCCCTAGTGATGGAGTTGGCCACTCCC
TCTCTGCGCGCTCGCTCGCTCACTGAGGCCGGGCGACCAAAGGTCGCCCGACGCCCGGGCTTTGCCCGGG
CGGCCTCAGTGAGCGAGCGAGCGCGCAGCTGGCGTAATAGCGAAGAGGCCCGCACCGATCGCCCTTCCCA
ACAGTTGCGCAGCCTGAATGGCGAATGGCGATTCC
[38 nt withheld, positions 4236-4273]
C
[378 nt withheld, positions 4275-4652]
C
[91 nt withheld, positions 4654-4744]
A
[49 nt withheld, positions 4746-4794]
CCTTTGACGTTGGAGTCCACGTTCTTT
[37 nt withheld, positions 4822-4858]
ACCCTATCTCGGTCTATTCTTTTGATTTATAAGGGATTTTGCCGATTTCGGCCTATTGGTTAAAAAATGA
GCTGATTTAACAAAAATTTAACGCGAATTTTAACAAAATATTAACGCTTACAATTTAAAAATTTGCTTAT
ACAATCT
[72 nt withheld, positions 5006-5077]
CATCGATTCTCTTGTTTGCTCCAGACTCTCAGGCAATGACCTGATAGCCTTTGTAG
[69 nt withheld, positions 5134-5202]
T
[44 nt withheld, positions 5204-5247]
ACCTACACATTACTCA
[44 nt withheld, positions 5264-5307]
TTGCGTTGAAATAAAGGCTTCTCCC
[83 nt withheld, positions 5333-5415]
TTCTTTGCCTTGCCTGTATGATTTATTGGATGTTGGAATCGCCTGATGCGGTATTTTCTCCTTACGCATC
TGTGCGGTATTTCACACCGCATATGGTGCACTCTCAGTACAATCTGCTCTGATGCCGCATAGTTAAGCCA
GCCCCGACACCCGCCAACACCCGCTGACGCGCCCTGACGGGCTTGTCTGCTCCCGGCATCCGCTTACAGA
CAAGCTGTGACCGTCTCCGGGAGCTGCATGTGTCAGAGGTTTTCACCGTCATCACCGAAACGCGCGAGAC
GAAAGGGCCTCGTGATACGCCTATTTTTATAGGTTAATGTCATGATAATAATGGTTTCTTAGACGTCAGG
TGGCACTTTTCGGGGAAATGTGCGCGGAACCCCTATTTGTTTATTTTTCTAAATACATTCAAATATGTAT
CCGCTCATGAGACAATAACCCTGATAAATGCTTCAATAATATTGAAAAAGGAAGAGTATGAGTATTCAAC
ATTTCCGTGTCGCCCTTATTCCCTTTTTTGCGGCATTTTGCCTTCCTGTTTTTGCTCACCCAGAAACGCT
GGTGAAAGTAAAAGATGCTGAAGATCAGTTGGGTGCACGAGTGGGTTACATCGAACTGGATCTCAACAGC
GGTAAGATCCTTGAGAGTTTTCGCCCCGAAGAACGTTTTCCAATGATGAGCACTTTTAAAGTTCTGCTAT
GTGGCGCGGTATTATCCCGTATTGACGCCGGGCAAGAGCAACTCGGTCGCCGCATACACTATTCTCAGAA
TGACTTGGTTGAGTACTCACCAGTCACAGAAAAGCATCTTACGGATGGCATGACAGTAAGAGAATTATGC
AGTGCTGCCATAACCATGAGTGATAACACTGCGGCCAACTTACTTCTGACAACGATCGGAGGACCGAAGG
AGCTAACCGCTTTTTTGCACAACATGGGGGATCATGTAACTCGCCTTGATCGTTGGGAACCGGAGCTGAA
TGAAGCCATACCAAACGACGAGCGTGACACCACGATGCCTGTAGCAATGGCAACAACGTTGCGCAAACTA
TTAACTGGCGAACTACTTACTCTAGCTTCCCGGCAACAATTAATAGACTGGATGGAGGCGGATAAAGTTG
CAGGACCACTTCTGCGCTCGGCCCTTCCGGCTGGCTGGTTTATTGCTGATAAATCTGGAGCCGGTGAGCG
TGGGTCTCGCGGTATCATTGCAGCACTGGGGCCAGATGGTAAGCCCTCCCGTATCGTAGTTATCTACACG
ACGGGGAGTCAGGCAACTATGGATGAACGAAATAGACAGATCGCTGAGATAGGTGCCTCACTGATTAAGC
ATTGGTAACTGTCAGACCAAGTTTACTCATATATACTTTAGATTGATTTAAAACTTCATTTTTAATTTAA
AAGGATCTAGGTGAAGATCCTTTTTGATAATCTCATGACCAAAATCCCTTAACGTGAGTTTTCGTTCCAC
TGAGCGTCAGACCCCGTAGAAAAGATCAAAGGATCTTCTTGAGATCCTTTTTTTCTGCGCGTAATCTGCT
GCTTGCAAACAAAAAAACCACCGCTACCAGCGGTGGTTTGTTTGCCGGATCAAGAGCTACCAACTCTTTT
TCCGAAGGTAACTGGCTTCAGCAGAGCGCAGATACCAAATACTGTTCTTCTAGTGTAGCCGTAGTTAGGC
CACCACTTCAAGAACTCTGTAGCACCGCCTACATACCTCGCTCTGCTAATCCTGTTACCAGTGGCTGCTG
CCAGTGGCGATAAGTCGTGTCTTACCGGGTTGGACTCAAGACGATAGTTACCGGATAAGGCGCAGCGGTC
GGGCTGAACGGGGGGTTCGTGCACACAGCCCAGCTTGGAGCGAACGACCTACACCGAACTGAGATACCTA
CAGCGTGAGCTATGAGAAAGCGCCACGCTTCCCGAAGGGAGAAAGGCGGACAGGTATCCGGTAAGCGGCA
GGGTCGGAACAGGAGAGCGCACGAGGGAGCTTCCAGGGGGAAACGCCTGGTATCTTTATAGTCCTGTCGG
GTTTCGCCACCTCTGACTTGAGCGTCGATTTTTGTGATGCTCGTCAGGGGGGCGGAGCCTATGGAAAAAC
GCCAGCAACGCGGCCTTTTTACGGTTCCTGGCCTTTTGCTGGCCTTTTGCTCACATGTTCTTTCCTGCGT
TATCCCCTGATTCTGTGGATAACCGTATTACCGCCTTTGAGTGAGCTGATACCGCTCGCCGCAGCCGAAC
GACCGAGCGCAGCGAGTCAGTGAGCGAGGAAGCGGAAGAGCGCCCAATACGCAAACCGCCTCTCCCCGCG
CGTTGGCCGATTCATTAATG
Features (pLannotate 1.2.2; 16 found; start..end, strand, type, name):
      4..31      +  repeat_region  AAV2 ITR (fragment): inverted terminal repeat of adeno-associated virus serotype 2 inverted
     60..87      +  repeat_region  AAV2 ITR (fragment): inverted terminal repeat of adeno-associated virus serotype 2 inverted
    983..2173    +  CDS            Rep52: REP52_AAV2S - Experimental evidence at protein level: Swiss-Prot protein existence level 1. Plays a critical role during packaging of viral DNA into empty capsids, where they are thought to be part of the packaging motor complex. The single stranded genomic DNA is packaged in a 3' to 5' direction and requires the association between viral DNA and Rep40. Regulates host PKA activity by interacting with host PRKX as a mechanism to interfere with helper virus propagation and to promote its own replication. From Adeno-associated virus 2 (isolate Srivastava/1982) (AAV-2).
   2193..3254    +  CDS            VP1 (fragment): CAPSD_AAV2S - Experimental evidence at protein level: Swiss-Prot protein existence level 1. Capsid protein self-assembles to form an icosahedral capsid with a T=1 symmetry, about 22 nm in diameter, and consisting of 60 copies of three size variants of the capsid protein VP1, VP2 and VP3 which differ in their N-terminus. The capsid encapsulates the genomic ssDNA. Binds to host cell heparan sulfate and uses host ITGA5-ITGB1 as coreceptor on the cell surface to provide virion attachment to target cell. This attachment induces virion internalization predominantly through clathrin-dependent endocyt
   3256..3972    +  CDS            EGFP: EGFP is a basic (constitutively fluorescent) green fluorescent protein published in 1996, derived from Aequorea victoria. It is reported to be a rapidly-maturing weak dimer with moderate acid sensitivity.
   4029..4161    +  repeat_region  AAV2 ITR (fragment): inverted terminal repeat of adeno-associated virus serotype 2 inverted
   4156..4225    +  CDS            lacZα (fragment): LacZα fragment of β-galactosidase; lacZ fragment
   4236..4541    +  CDS            M13 gene IV (fragment) (sequence partly withheld): pIV; IV; phage assembly
   4529..4957    +  rep_origin     f1 ori (sequence partly withheld): f1 bacteriophage origin of replication; arrow indicates direction of (+) strand synthesis
   5047..5449    +  CDS            M13 gene II (fragment) (sequence partly withheld): pII; II; replication
   5457..5556    -  misc_feature   bom (fragment): basis of mobility region from pBR322
   5658..5693    -  CDS            rop (fragment): Rop protein, which maintains plasmids at low copy number; rop
   5788..5892    +  promoter       AmpR promoter: bla
   5893..6753    +  CDS            AmpR: β-lactamase; bla; confers resistance to ampicillin, carbenicillin, and related antibiotics
   6924..7512    +  rep_origin     ori: high-copy-number ColE1/pMB1/pBR322/pUC origin of replication
   7695..6       +  CDS            lacI (fragment) (across the origin): lac repressor; lacI; The lac repressor binds to the lac operator to inhibit transcription in E. coli. This inhibition can be relieved by adding lactose or isopropyl-β-D-thiogalactopyranoside (IPTG).
