[The description below was written by a language model from this plasmid's Addgene catalogue record and pLannotate feature annotations shown in this document.]
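Description:
pITR-AAV-Rep2Cap9-GFP is an AAV-type plasmid of about 7.7 kb built on the pSub201 backbone, an infectious-clone style vector in which an AAV genome sits between AAV2 inverted terminal repeats. It is propagated in E. coli through a high-copy ColE1/pUC-type origin and selected with ampicillin via the bla promoter and β-lactamase gene. The backbone also carries an f1 origin along with leftover fragments of M13 genes, lacZα, lacI, bom and rop. The use of a recombination-deficient growth strain is consistent with the need to keep the repeat-rich ITRs intact; the feature annotation detects the ITRs only as fragments, two short matches at the left end and a longer one at the right.

Between the ITRs lies the AAV2 rep gene (annotated through its Rep52 reading frame) followed by a truncated AAV9 cap gene. According to the record, Cap amino acids 356–736 have been replaced with GFP, and the feature table agrees, showing a partial VP1 reading frame immediately followed by EGFP. The annotation tool labels that VP1 fragment by homology to AAV2, but the catalogue entry identifies it as AAV9. The insert was cloned between retained KpnI and XbaI sites. No heterologous promoter is annotated or stated, so expression presumably depends on the native AAV promoters, though the record does not say so.

Because the C-terminal part of Cap is missing, the plasmid cannot make functional capsid on its own. Given the associated work on structure-guided AAV capsid evolution for CNS delivery, it most plausibly serves as a recipient backbone in which the GFP stuffer is swapped for mutagenised cap fragments, giving ITR-flanked, replication-competent capsid libraries with minimal wild-type carryover. The record does not spell out this use.
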