Addgene plasmid #199744: pITR-AAV-Rep2Cap9-GFP
Purpose: Expresses AAV2 Rep and AAV9 Cap, with GFP replacing a region of Cap, within AAV2 ITRs.
Depositing lab: Aravind Asokan. Depositing organization: Duke University. Publication: Structure-guided AAV capsid evolution strategies for enhanced CNS gene delivery. Gonzalez TJ, Mitchell-Dick A, Blondel LO, Fanous MM, Hull JA, Oh DK, Moller-Tank S, Castellanos Rivera RM, Piedrahita JA, Asokan A. Nat Protoc. 2023 Sep 21. doi: 10.1038/s41596-023-00875-y. PubMed 37735235.
Backbone
  Vector backbone: pSub201
  Backbone manufacturer: The National Gene Vector Biorepository
  Backbone size w/o insert (bp): 5965
  Total vector size (bp): 7747
  Vector type: Mammalian Expression, AAV
Growth in bacteria
  Bacterial resistance: Ampicillin, 100 μg/mL
  Growth temperature: 37°C
  Growth strain: NEB Stable
  Copy number: High Copy
Gene/Insert
  Gene/Insert name: AAV9 Cap w/ GFP insert
  Species: Synthetic
  Insert size (bp): 1785
  Mutation: Replaced amino acids 356-736 in Cap with GFP
  Cloning method: Restriction Enzyme; 5′ cloning site KpnI (not destroyed); 3′ cloning site XbaI (not destroyed)
  Sequencing primers: 5′ ATCATGGGAAAGGTGCCAGAC; 3′ GTACAGCTCGTCCATGCCGA
Terms and licenses: Academic/Nonprofit Terms; Industry Terms: Not Available to Industry
How to cite: pITR-AAV-Rep2Cap9-GFP was a gift from Aravind Asokan (Addgene plasmid # 199744 ; http://n2t.net/addgene:199744 ; RRID:Addgene_199744)
